Addgene plasmid #218866: pGP-20XUAS-IVS-Syn21-RSET-jGCaMP8f-p10
Purpose: Gal4 activated transgene expression of ultrafast protein calcium sensor under the hsp70 promoter in D. melanogaster
Depositing lab: GENIE Project. Depositing organization: HHMI, Janelia Research Campus. Publication: jGCaMP8 Variants with Improved Expression for Drosophila. Reagents G, Hasseman JP, Turner GC, L Looger L, Bushey D, Reep D, Tsang A, Zheng J, Korff W, Jayaraman V, Kolb I, Zhang Y.. figshare Dataset. 2024. doi: 10.6084/m9.figshare.26231087.v1.
Backbone
  Vector backbone: derived from pJFRC7
  Backbone manufacturer: Gerald Rubin
  Vector type: Insect Expression
Growth in bacteria
  Bacterial resistance: Ampicillin, 100 μg/mL
  Growth temperature: 37°C
  Growth strain: NEB Stable
  Copy number: Low Copy
Gene/Insert
  Gene/Insert name: RSET-jGCaMP8f (alt name: variant 456)
  Species: R. norvegicus (rat), G. gallus (chicken); A. victoria (jellyfish)
  Insert size (bp): 1353
  Mutation: Q315L
  Promoter: hsp70
  Tag / fusion protein: 6xHis-T7 gene 10 leader-Xpress epitope-Enterokinase site (N terminal on insert)
  Cloning method: Gibson Cloning
Terms and licenses: Academic/Nonprofit Terms; Industry Terms: Not Available to Industry
Depositor comments: RSET leader improves expression and basal fluorescence compared to #162388.
How to cite: pGP-20XUAS-IVS-Syn21-RSET-jGCaMP8f-p10 was a gift from GENIE Project (Addgene plasmid # 218866 ; http://n2t.net/addgene:218866 ; RRID:Addgene_218866)
