[The description below was written by a language model from this plasmid's Addgene catalogue record and pLannotate feature annotations shown in this document.]
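Description:
pGP-20XUAS-IVS-Syn21-RSET-jGCaMP8f-p10 is a Drosophila melanogaster transgenesis and expression plasmid of about 9.5 kb, derived from the pJFRC7 backbone. It places the fast genetically encoded calcium indicator jGCaMP8f under Gal4 control. In bacteria it is maintained through a ColE1/pUC-type origin and selected with ampicillin via the bla gene. The catalogue entry lists it as low copy, even though the origin is annotated as a high-copy type. For fly work it carries a φC31 attB site, which allows site-specific integration into genomic attP landing sites, and a mini-white gene that serves as an eye-colour marker for identifying transformants.

The expression cassette begins with four blocks of 5X UAS, giving twenty Gal4 binding sites, upstream of the Drosophila hsp70Bb promoter, so transcription depends on a Gal4 driver line. A modified myosin heavy chain intron (the IVS) follows. The name also indicates a Syn21 translational enhancer leader, which is not separately annotated in the feature table. The coding sequence, labelled GCaMP2 by homology in the automated annotation, is jGCaMP8f (variant 456, recorded mutation Q315L), a sensor with components of jellyfish, rat and chicken origin. It is fused at its N terminus to the RSET leader, comprising a 6xHis tag, T7 gene 10 leader, Xpress epitope and enterokinase site. The downstream region matching an AcMNPV P74 fragment most likely corresponds to the baculoviral p10 3' UTR/terminator named in the construct, since the two loci are adjacent in that virus. The depositor notes that the RSET leader improves expression and basal fluorescence relative to an earlier version lacking it. The construct is intended for generating flies for cell-type-specific calcium imaging.
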