Features (pLannotate 1.2.2; 16 found; start..end, strand, type, name):
     31..135     +  promoter       AmpR promoter: bla
    136..996     +  CDS            AmpR: β-lactamase; bla; confers resistance to ampicillin, carbenicillin, and related antibiotics
   1167..1755    +  rep_origin     ori: high-copy-number ColE1/pMB1/pBR322/pUC origin of replication
   1842..1911    +  protein_bind   attB: attB site for the φC31 integrase (Groth et al., 2000) phage φC31 integrase
   2127..6246    +  gene           mini-white: white; This modified version of the white gene lacks part of the first intron.
   6251..6406    +  CDS            YPB1_ECOLX (fragment): Protein predicted: Swiss-Prot protein existence level 4. From Escherichia coli.
   6488..6509    -  misc_feature   MCS (fragment): pUC18/19 multiple cloning site
   6508..6602    +  protein_bind   5X UAS: five tandem copies of the "ScaI site" 17-mer CGGAGTACTGTCCTCCG, an upstream activating sequence (UAS) that efficiently binds yeast Gal4 (Webster et al., 1988; Pfeiffer et al., 2010) GAL4
   6636..6730    +  protein_bind   5X UAS: five tandem copies of the "ScaI site" 17-mer CGGAGTACTGTCCTCCG, an upstream activating sequence (UAS) that efficiently binds yeast Gal4 (Webster et al., 1988; Pfeiffer et al., 2010) GAL4
   6764..6858    +  protein_bind   5X UAS: five tandem copies of the "ScaI site" 17-mer CGGAGTACTGTCCTCCG, an upstream activating sequence (UAS) that efficiently binds yeast Gal4 (Webster et al., 1988; Pfeiffer et al., 2010) GAL4
   6877..6893    -  misc_feature   MCS (fragment): pUC18/19 multiple cloning site
   6892..6986    +  protein_bind   5X UAS: five tandem copies of the "ScaI site" 17-mer CGGAGTACTGTCCTCCG, an upstream activating sequence (UAS) that efficiently binds yeast Gal4 (Webster et al., 1988; Pfeiffer et al., 2010) GAL4
   7011..7249    +  promoter       hsp70 promoter: Drosophila melanogaster hsp70Bb promoter
   7264..7330    +  intron         Mhc intron: modified Drosophila myosin heavy chain intron 16 (Pfeiffer et al., 2010)
   7363..8709    +  CDS            GCaMP2: GCaMP2 is a basic (constitutively fluorescent) green fluorescent protein published in 2006, derived from Aequorea victoria.
   8743..9399    -  CDS            P74 (fragment): PIF0_NPVAC - Experimental evidence at protein level: Swiss-Prot protein existence level 1. Plays an essential role for oral infectivity of occlusion- derived virus (ODV) and functions also in host midgut attachment and fusion by binding to a specific host receptor. From Autographa californica nuclear polyhedrosis virus (AcMNPV).
>Addgene plasmid #218866 | pGP-20XUAS-IVS-Syn21-RSET-jGCaMP8f-p10 | addgene full sequence | sequence record 433410 | Addgene NGS Result
GACTCAGGTGGCACTTTTCGGGGAAATGTGCGCGGAACCCCTATTTGTTTATTTTTCTAAATACATTCAA
ATATGTATCCGCTCATGAGACAATAACCCTGATAAATGCTTCAATAATATTGAAAAAGGAAGAGTATGAG
TATTCAACATTTCCGTGTCGCCCTTATTCCCTTTTTTGCGGCATTTTGCCTTCCTGTTTTTGCTCACCCA
GAAACGCTGGTGAAAGTAAAAGATGCTGAAGATCAGTTGGGTGCACGAGTGGGTTACATCGAACTGGATC
TCAACAGCGGTAAGATCCTTGAGAGTTTTCGCCCCGAAGAACGTTTTCCAATGATGAGCACTTTTAAAGT
TCTGCTATGTGGCGCGGTATTATCCCGTATTGACGCCGGGCAAGAGCAACTCGGTCGCCGCATACACTAT
TCTCAGAATGACTTGGTTGAGTACTCACCAGTCACAGAAAAGCATCTTACGGATGGCATGACAGTAAGAG
AATTATGCAGTGCTGCCATAACCATGAGTGATAACACTGCGGCCAACTTACTTCTGACAACGATCGGAGG
ACCGAAGGAGCTAACCGCTTTTTTGCACAACATGGGGGATCATGTAACTCGCCTTGATCGTTGGGAACCG
GAGCTGAATGAAGCCATACCAAACGACGAGCGTGACACCACGATGCCTGTAGCAATGGCAACAACGTTGC
GCAAACTATTAACTGGCGAACTACTTACTCTAGCTTCCCGGCAACAATTAATAGACTGGATGGAGGCGGA
TAAAGTTGCAGGACCACTTCTGCGCTCGGCCCTTCCGGCTGGCTGGTTTATTGCTGATAAATCTGGAGCC
GGTGAGCGTGGGTCTCGCGGTATCATTGCAGCACTGGGGCCAGATGGTAAGCCCTCCCGTATCGTAGTTA
TCTACACGACGGGGAGTCAGGCAACTATGGATGAACGAAATAGACAGATCGCTGAGATAGGTGCCTCACT
GATTAAGCATTGGTAACTGTCAGACCAAGTTTACTCATATATACTTTAGATTGATTTAAAACTTCATTTT
TAATTTAAAAGGATCTAGGTGAAGATCCTTTTTGATAATCTCATGACCAAAATCCCTTAACGTGAGTTTT
CGTTCCACTGAGCGTCAGACCCCGTAGAAAAGATCAAAGGATCTTCTTGAGATCCTTTTTTTCTGCGCGT
AATCTGCTGCTTGCAAACAAAAAAACCACCGCTACCAGCGGTGGTTTGTTTGCCGGATCAAGAGCTACCA
ACTCTTTTTCCGAAGGTAACTGGCTTCAGCAGAGCGCAGATACCAAATACTGTTCTTCTAGTGTAGCCGT
AGTTAGGCCACCACTTCAAGAACTCTGTAGCACCGCCTACATACCTCGCTCTGCTAATCCTGTTACCAGT
GGCTGCTGCCAGTGGCGATAAGTCGTGTCTTACCGGGTTGGACTCAAGACGATAGTTACCGGATAAGGCG
CAGCGGTCGGGCTGAACGGGGGGTTCGTGCACACAGCCCAGCTTGGAGCGAACGACCTACACCGAACTGA
GATACCTACAGCGTGAGCTATGAGAAAGCGCCACGCTTCCCGAAGGGAGAAAGGCGGACAGGTATCCGGT
AAGCGGCAGGGTCGGAACAGGAGAGCGCACGAGGGAGCTTCCAGGGGGAAACGCCTGGTATCTTTATAGT
CCTGTCGGGTTTCGCCACCTCTGACTTGAGCGTCGATTTTTGTGATGCTCGTCAGGGGGGCGGAGCCTAT
GGAAAAACGCCAGCAACGCGGCCTTTTTACGGTTCCTGGCCTTTTGCTGGCCTTTTGCTCACATGTTACC
GTCGACGATGTAGGTCACGGTCTCGAAGCCGCGGTGCGGGTGCCAGGGCGTGCCCTTGGGCTCCCCGGGC
GCGTACTCCACCTCACCCATCTGGTCCATCATGATGAACGGGTCGAGGTGGCGGTAGTTGATCCCGGCGA
ACGCGCGGCGCACCGGGAAGCCCTCGCCCTCGAAACCGCTGGGCGCGGTGGTCACGGTGAGCACGGGACG
TGCGACGGCGTCGGCGGGTGCGGATACGCGGGGCAGCGTCAGCGGGTTCTCGACGGTCACGGCGGGCATG
TCGACAAGCCGAACATATGGGCGCGCCTAGTATGTATGTAAGTTAATAAAACCCATTTTTGCGGAAAGTA
GATAAAAAAAACATTTTTTTTTTTTACTGCACTGGATATCATTGAACTTATCTGATCAGTTTTAAATTTA
CTTCGATCCAAGGGTATTTGATGTACCAGGTTCTTTCGATTACCTCTCACTCAAAATGACATTCCACTCA
AAGTCAGCGCTGTTTGCCTCCTTCTCTGTCCACAGAAATATCGCCGTCTCTTTCGCCGCTGCGTCCGCTA
TCTCTTTCGCCACCGTTTGTAGCGTTACGTAGCGTCAATGTCCGCCTTCAGTTGCATTTTGTCAGCGGTT
TCGTGACGAAGCTCCAAGCGGTTTACGCCATCAATTAAACACAAAGTGCTGTGCCAAAACTCCTCTCGCT
TCTTATTTTTGTTTGTTTTTTGAGTGATTGGGGTGGTGATTGGTTTTGGGTGGGTAAGCAGGGGAAAGTG
TGAAAAATCCCGGCAATGGGCCAAGAGGATCAGGAGCTATTAATTCGCGGAGGCAGCAAACACCCATCTG
CCGAGCATCTGAACAATGTGAGTAGTACATGTGCATACATCTTAAGTTCACTTGATCTATAGGAACTGCG
ATTGCAACATCAAATTGTCTGCGGCGTGAGAACTGCGACCCACAAAAATCCCAAACCGCAATTGCACAAA
CAAATAGTGACACGAAACAGATTATTCTGGTAGCTGTTCTCGCTATATAAGACAATTTTTGAGATCATAT
CATGATCAAGACATCTAAAGGCATTCATTTTCGACTATATTCTTTTTTACAAAAAATATAACAACCAGAT
ATTTTAAGCTGATCCTAGATGCACAAAAAATAAATAAAAGTATAAACCTACTTCGTAGGATACTTCGGGG
TACTTTTTGTTCGGGGTTAGATGAGCATAACGCTTGTAGTTGATATTTGAGATCCCCTATCATTGCAGGG
TGACAGCGGAGCGGCTTCGCAGAGCTGCATTAACCAGGGCTTCGGGCAGGCCAAAAACTACGGCACGCTC
CGGCCACCCAGTCCGCCGGAGGACTCCGGTTCAGGGAGCGGCCAACTAGCCGAGAACCTCACCTATGCCT
GGCACAATATGGACATCTTTGGGGCGGTCAATCAGCCGGGCTCCGGATGGCGGCAGCTGGTCAACCGGAC
ACGCGGACTATTCTGCAACGAGCGACACATACCGGCGCCCAGGAAACATTTGCTCAAGAACGGTGAGTTT
CTATTCGCAGTCGGCTGATCTGTGTGAAATCTTAATAAAGGGTCCAATTACCAATTTGAAACTCAGTTTG
CGGCGTGGCCTATCCGGGCGAACTTTTGGCCGTGATGGGCAGTTCCGGTGCCGGAAAGACGACCCTGCTG
AATGCCCTTGCCTTTCGATCGCCGCAGGGCATCCAAGTATCGCCATCCGGGATGCGACTGCTCAATGGCC
AACCTGTGGACGCCAAGGAGATGCAGGCCAGGTGCGCCTATGTCCAGCAGGATGACCTCTTTATCGGCTC
CCTAACGGCCAGGGAACACCTGATTTTCCAAGCCATGGTGCGGATGCCACGACATCTGACCTATCGGCAG
CGAGTGGCCCGCGTGGATCAGGTGATCCAGGAGCTTTCGCTCAGCAAATGTCAGCACACGATCATCGGTG
TGCCCGGCAGGGTGAAAGGTCTGTCCGGCGGAGAAAGGAAGCGTCTGGCATTCGCCTCCGAGGCTCTAAC
CGATCCGCCGCTTCTGATCTGCGATGAGCCCACCTCCGGACTGGACTCCTTTACCGCCCACAGCGTCGTC
CAGGTGCTGAAGAAGCTGTCGCAGAAGGGCAAGACCGTCATCCTGACCATTCATCAGCCGTCTTCCGAGC
TGTTTGAGCTCTTTGACAAGATCCTTCTGATGGCCGAGGGCAGGGTAGCTTTCTTGGGCACTCCCAGCGA
AGCCGTCGACTTCTTTTCCTAGTGAGTTCGATGTGTTTATTAAGGGTATCTAGTATTACATAACATCTCA
ACTCCTATCCAGCGTGGGTGCCCAGTGTCCTACCAACTACAATCCGGCGGACTTTTACGTACAGGTGTTG
GCCGTTGTGCCCGGACGGGAGATCGAGTCCCGTGATCGGATCGCCAAGATATGCGACAATTTTGCCATTA
GCAAAGTAGCCCGGGATATGGAGCAGTTGTTGGCCACCAAAAATCTGGAGAAGCCACTGGAGCAGCCGGA
GAATGGGTACACCTACAAGGCCACCTGGTTCATGCAGTTCCGGGCGGTCCTGTGGCGATCCTGGCTGTCG
GTGCTCAAGGAACCACTCCTCGTAAAAGTGCGACTTATTCAGACAACGGTGAGTGGTTCCAGTGGAAACA
AATGATATAACGCTTACAATTCTTGGAAACAAATTCGCTAGATTTTAGATAGAATTGCCTGATTCCACAC
CCTTCTTAGTTTTTTTCAATGAGATGTATAGTTTATAGTTTTGCAGAAGATAAATAAATTTCATTTAACT
CGCGAATATTAATGAGATGCGAGTAACATTTTAATTTGCAGATGGTTGCCATCTTGATTGGCCTCATCTT
TTTGGGCCAACAACTCACGCAAGTGGGTGTGATGAATATCAACGGAGCCATCTTCCTCTTCCTGACCAAC
ATGACCTTTCAAAACGTCTTTGCCACGATAAATGTAAGTCATGTTTAGAATACATTTGCATTTCAATAAT
TTACTAACTTTCTAATGAATCGATTCGATTTAGGTGTTCACCTCAGAGCTGCCAGTTTTTATGAGGGAGG
CCCGAAGTCGACTTTATCGCTGTGACACATACTTTCTGGGCAAAACGATTGCCGAATTGCCGCTTTTTCT
CACAGTGCCACTGGTCTTCACGGCGATTGCCTATCCGATGATCGGACTGCGGGCCGGAGTGCTGCACTTC
TTCAACTGCCTGGCGCTGGTCACTCTGGTGGCCAATGTGTCAACGTCCTTCGGATATCTAATATCCTGCG
CCAGCTCCTCGACCTCGATGGCGCTGTCTGTGGGTCCGCCGGTTATCATACCATTCCTGCTCTTTGGCGG
CTTCTTCTTGAACTCGGGCTCGGTGCCAGTATACCTCAAATGGTTGTCGTACCTCTCATGGTTCCGTTAC
GCCAACGAGGGTCTGCTGATTAACCAATGGGCGGACGTGGAGCCGGGCGAAATTAGCTGCACATCGTCGA
ACACCACGTGCCCCAGTTCGGGCAAGGTCATCCTGGAGACGCTTAACTTCTCCGCCGCCGATCTGCCGCT
GGACTACGTGGGTCTGGCCATTCTCATCGTGAGCTTCCGGGTGCTCGCATATCTGGCTCTAAGACTTCGG
GCCCGACGCAAGGAGTAGCCGACATATATCCGAAATAACTGCTTGTTTTTTTTTTTTACCATTATTACCA
TCGTGTTTACTGTTTATTGCCCCCTCAAAAAGCTAATGTAATTATATTTGTGCCAATAAAAACAAGATAT
GACCTATAGAATACAAGTATTTCCCCTTCGAACATCCCCACAAGTAGACTTTGGATTTGTCTTCTAACCA
AAAGACTTACACACCTGCATACCTTACATCAAAAACTCGTTTATCGCTACATAAAACACCGGGATATATT
TTTTATATACATACTTTTCAAATCGCGCGCCCTCTTCATAATTCACCTCCACCACACCACGTTTCGTAGT
TGCTCTTTCGCTGTCTCCCACCCGCTCTCCGCAACACATTCACCTTTTGTTCGACGACCTTGGAGCGACT
GTCGTTAGTTCCGCGCGATTCGGTTCGCTCAAATGGTTCCGAGTGGTTCATTTCGTCTCAATAGAAATTA
GTAATAAATATTTGTATGTACAATTTATTTGCTCCAATATATTTGTATATATTTCCCTCACAGCTATATT
TATTCTAATTTAATATTATGACTTTTTAAGGTAATTTTTTGTGACCTGTTCGGAGTGATTAGCGTTACAA
TTTGAACTGAAAGTGACATCCAGTGTTTGTTCCTTGTGTAGATGCATCTCAAAAAAATGGTGGGCATAAT
AGTGTTGTTTATATATATCAAAAATAACAACTATAATAATAAGAATACATTTAATTTAGAAAATGCTTGG
ATTTCACTGGAACTAGGGCGCGCCTCCGGAACATAATGGTGCAGGGCGCTGACTTCCGCGTTTCCAGACT
TTACGAAACACGGAAACCGAAGACCATTCATGTTGTTGCTCAGGTCGCAGACGTTTTGCAGCAGCAGTCG
CTTCACGTTCGCTCGCGTATCGGTGATTCATTCTGCTAACCAGTAAGGCAACCCCGCCAGCCTAGCCGGG
TCCTCAACGACAGGAGCACGATCATGCGCACCCGTGGCCAGGGCCGCAAGCTTGCATGCCTGCAGGTCGG
AGTACTGTCCTCCGAGCGGAGTACTGTCCTCCGAGCGGAGTACTGTCCTCCGAGCGGAGTACTGTCCTCC
GAGCGGAGTACTGTCCTCCGAGCGGAGACTCTAGCCCTAGGGCATGCCTGCAGGTCGGAGTACTGTCCTC
CGAGCGGAGTACTGTCCTCCGAGCGGAGTACTGTCCTCCGAGCGGAGTACTGTCCTCCGAGCGGAGTACT
GTCCTCCGAGCGGAGACTCTAGCGCTAGCGCATGCCTGCAGGTCGGAGTACTGTCCTCCGAGCGGAGTAC
TGTCCTCCGAGCGGAGTACTGTCCTCCGAGCGGAGTACTGTCCTCCGAGCGGAGTACTGTCCTCCGAGCG
GAGACTCTAGCACTAGTGCATGCCTGCAGGTCGGAGTACTGTCCTCCGAGCGGAGTACTGTCCTCCGAGC
GGAGTACTGTCCTCCGAGCGGAGTACTGTCCTCCGAGCGGAGTACTGTCCTCCGAGCGGAGACTCTAGCG
ACGTCGAGCGCCGGAGTATAAATAGAGGCGCTTCGTCTACGGAGCGACAATTCAATTCAAACAAGCAAAG
TGAACACGTCGCTAAGCGAAAGCTAAGCAAATAAACAAGCGCAGCTGAACAAGCTAAACAATCTGCAGTA
AAGTGCAAGTTAAAGTGAATCAATTAAAAGTAACCAGCAACCAAGTAAATCAACTGCAACTACTGAAATC
TGCCAAGAAGTAATTATTGAATACAAGAAGAGAACTCTGAATAGATCTAAAAGGTAGGTTCAACCACTGA
TGCCTAGGCACACCGAAACGACTAACCCTAATTCTTATCCTTTACTTCAGGCGGCCGCAACTTAAAAAAA
AAAATCAAAATGGGTTCTCATCATCATCACCACCACGGTATGGCGTCAATGACGGGAGGCCAGCAAATGG
GTCGCGATCTGTACGACGACGATGACAAAGACCTGGCAACGATGGTCGATCGGAAAAAGACCTTCAAAGA
GGTCGCCACAGCCGTGAAAATCATCGCCCGATTGATGGGATTGAAGATTAACGTGTATATTAAGGCCGAT
AAACAGAAGAACGGCATCAAGGCCAATTTCCATATACGGCACAACATCGAAGACGGAGGCGTCCAGCTGG
CCTACCATTACCAGCAGAACACACCTATCGGCGATGGACCGGTGCTGTTGCCGGATAATCACTACCTGAG
TGTGGAAAGTAAGTTGTCGAAGGACCCTAACGAAAAACGCGACCACATGGTGTTGCTCGAATTCGTGACG
GCGGCCGGAATCACACTGGGTATGGACGAACTGTACAAGGGCGGAACCGGAGGATCGATGGTAAGCAAAG
GCGAGGAGCTGTTTACCGGCGTGGTGCCGATTTTGGTGGAGTTGGACGGCGATGTCAACGGCCACAAGTT
CAGCGTGAGCGGTGAGGGTGAGGGCGATGCAACCTACGGCAAACTGACATTGAAATTCATCTGCACCACG
GGAAAACTCCCGGTTCCATGGCCAACACTGGTCACCACTCTGACTTATGGCGTTCAGTGCTTTAGCCGGT
ACCCCGACCATATGAAACAGCATGACTTCTTTAAGTCCGCGATGCCCGAGGGTTACATCCAAGAGCGAAC
AATCTTCTTCAAGGATGACGGCAATTACAAGACGCGCGCAGAAGTCAAGTTCGAGGGCGATACCCTGGTG
AACAGGATTGAATTGAAAGGCATTGACTTTAAGGAGGATGGAAACATCCTGGGCCATAAGCTGGAGTACA
ACCTGCCGGACCAGCTGACAGAGGAGCAAATCGCGGAGTTCAAGGAAGCCTTTAGCCTGTTCGACAAGGA
CGGTGATGGCACGATTACCACAAAAGAGTTGGGCACCGTCATGCGCAGTCTGGGACTGAATCCTACTGAA
GCTGAGCTGCAGGACATGATTAACGAGGTCGATGCAGATGGCGACGGCACTATCGACTTTCCCGAGTTCT
TGACAATGATGGCCCGCAAGATGAAGTACCGGGATACCGAGGAGGAGATCCGCGAAGCCTTTGGCGTGTT
CGATAAAGACGGCAATGGCTACATTAGCGCTGCGGAGCTGCGCCATGTCATGACCAACTTGGGCGAGAAG
CTCACGGACGAGGAAGTGGACGAAATGATACGCGAAGCGGACATCGATGGAGATGGTCAGGTCAATTATG
AAGAGTTCGTTCAGATGATGACAGCGAAATAAGGTGTACAAATCTAGAATGAATCGTTTTTAAAATAACA
AATCAATTGTTTTATAATATTCGTACGATTCTTTGATTATGTAATAAAATGTGATCATTAGGAAGATTAC
GAAAAATATAAAAAATATGAGTTCTGTGTGTATAACAAATGCTGTAAACGCCACAATTGTGTTTGTTGCA
AATAAACCCATGATTATTTGATTAAAATTGTTGTTTTCTTTGTTCATAGACAATAGTGTGTTTTGCCTAA
ACGTGTACTGCATAAACTCCATGCGAGTGTATAGCGAGCTAGTGGCTAACGCTTGCCCCACCAAAGTAGA
TTCGTCAAAATCCTCAATTTCATCACCCTCCTCCAAGTTTAACATTTGGCCGTCGGAATTAACTTCTAAA
GATGCCACATAATCTAATAAATGAAATAGAGATTCAAACGTGGCGTCATCGTCCGTTTCGACCATTTCCG
AAAAGAACTCGGGCATAAACTCTATGATTTCTCTGGACGTGGTGTTGTCGAAACTCTCAAAGTACGCAGT
CAGGAACGTGCGCGACATGTCGTCGGGAAACTCGCGCGGAAACATGTTGTTGTAACCGAACGGGTCCCAT
AGCGCCAAAACCAAATCTGCCAGCGTCAATAGAATGAGCACGATGCCGACAATGGAGCTGGCTTGGATAG
CGATTCGAGTTAACGGCCGGCCGTTTAAACGAATTCTTGAAGACGAAAGGGCCTCGTGATACGCCTATTT
TTATAGGTTAATGTCATGATAATAATGGTTTCTTA
