>Addgene plasmid #218866 | pGP-20XUAS-IVS-Syn21-RSET-jGCaMP8f-p10 | depositor partial sequence | sequence record 427194 | RSET-jGCaMP8f
ATGGGTTCTCATCATCATCACCACCACGGTATGGCGTCAATGACGGGAGGCCAGCAAATGGGTCGCGATC
TGTACGACGACGATGACAAAGACCTGGCAACGATGGTCGATCGGAAAAAGACCTTCAAAGAGGTCGCCAC
AGCCGTGAAAATCATCGCCCGATTGATGGGATTGAAGATTAACGTGTATATTAAGGCCGATAAACAGAAG
AACGGCATCAAGGCCAATTTCCATATACGGCACAACATCGAAGACGGAGGCGTCCAGCTGGCCTACCATT
ACCAGCAGAACACACCTATCGGCGATGGACCGGTGCTGTTGCCGGATAATCACTACCTGAGTGTGGAAAG
TAAGTTGTCGAAGGACCCTAACGAAAAACGCGACCACATGGTGTTGCTCGAATTCGTGACGGCGGCCGGA
ATCACACTGGGTATGGACGAACTGTACAAGGGCGGAACCGGAGGATCGATGGTAAGCAAAGGCGAGGAGC
TGTTTACCGGCGTGGTGCCGATTTTGGTGGAGTTGGACGGCGATGTCAACGGCCACAAGTTCAGCGTGAG
CGGTGAGGGTGAGGGCGATGCAACCTACGGCAAACTGACATTGAAATTCATCTGCACCACGGGAAAACTC
CCGGTTCCATGGCCAACACTGGTCACCACTCTGACTTATGGCGTTCAGTGCTTTAGCCGGTACCCCGACC
ATATGAAACAGCATGACTTCTTTAAGTCCGCGATGCCCGAGGGTTACATCCAAGAGCGAACAATCTTCTT
CAAGGATGACGGCAATTACAAGACGCGCGCAGAAGTCAAGTTCGAGGGCGATACCCTGGTGAACAGGATT
GAATTGAAAGGCATTGACTTTAAGGAGGATGGAAACATCCTGGGCCATAAGCTGGAGTACAACCTGCCGG
ACCAGCTGACAGAGGAGCAAATCGCGGAGTTCAAGGAAGCCTTTAGCCTGTTCGACAAGGACGGTGATGG
CACGATTACCACAAAAGAGTTGGGCACCGTCATGCGCAGTCTGGGACTGAATCCTACTGAAGCTGAGCTG
CAGGACATGATTAACGAGGTCGATGCAGATGGCGACGGCACTATCGACTTTCCCGAGTTCTTGACAATGA
TGGCCCGCAAGATGAAGTACCGGGATACCGAGGAGGAGATCCGCGAAGCCTTTGGCGTGTTCGATAAAGA
CGGCAATGGCTACATTAGCGCTGCGGAGCTGCGCCATGTCATGACCAACTTGGGCGAGAAGCTCACGGAC
GAGGAAGTGGACGAAATGATACGCGAAGCGGACATCGATGGAGATGGTCAGGTCAATTATGAAGAGTTCG
TTCAGATGATGACAGCGAAATAA
